Addgene plasmid #229817: pTol2-DEST-Hsp70-zCreI-mTagBFP2d-2xins (JDW 1002)
Purpose: (Empty Backbone) A gateway compatible Tol2 destination vector containing the Hsp70 promoter driving Cre and TagBFP followed by 2 cHS4 insulator cores.
Depositing lab: Joshua Wythe. Depositing organization: University of Virginia. Publication: MultiSite Assembly of Gateway Induced Clones (MAGIC): a flexible cloning toolbox for use in vertebrate model systems. Gillespie WB 3rd, Zhang Y, Ruiz OE, Cerda J 3rd, Ortiz-Guzman J, Sherman M, Turner WD, Largoza G, Mosser LE, Fujimoto E, Chien CB, Kwan KM, Arenkiel BR, Devine WP, Wythe JD. Development. 2025 Nov 15;152(22):dev204308. doi: 10.1242/dev.204308. Epub 2025 Nov 13. PubMed 41230856.
Backbone
  Vector backbone: pTol2-Hsp70-zCreI-mTagBFP2d-2x-ins
  Vector type: Tol2 destination vector
Growth in bacteria
  Bacterial resistance: Chloramphenicol and Ampicillin, 25 & 100 μg/mL
  Growth temperature: 37°C
  Growth strain: ccdB Survival
  Copy number: High Copy
Gene/Insert
  Gene/Insert name: None
Terms and licenses: Academic/Nonprofit Terms; Industry Terms: Not Available to Industry
Depositor comments: Please visit https://doi.org/10.1101/2024.07.13.603267 for bioRxiv preprint.
How to cite: pTol2-DEST-Hsp70-zCreI-mTagBFP2d-2xins (JDW 1002) was a gift from Joshua Wythe (Addgene plasmid # 229817 ; http://n2t.net/addgene:229817 ; RRID:Addgene_229817)
