[The description below was written by a language model from this plasmid's Addgene catalogue record and pLannotate feature annotations shown in this document.]
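Description:
pTol2-DEST-Hsp70-zCreI-mTagBFP2d-2xins (JDW 1002) is an empty Gateway destination vector for Tol2 transposon-mediated transgenesis, part of a MultiSite Gateway cloning toolbox aimed at vertebrate model systems. The roughly 10.1 kb plasmid sits on a pBluescript-like bacterial backbone with a high-copy ColE1/pUC origin, an f1 origin, flanking T7 and T3 promoters and lacZα remnants, and an ampicillin resistance gene. The Gateway cassette is bounded by attR-type sites (annotated as attR1, overlapping an attB4-like core, and attR3) and contains the ccdB toxin gene plus a chloramphenicol resistance marker. The empty vector therefore has to be maintained in a ccdB-tolerant strain under both antibiotics. An LR reaction replaces this cassette with the user's entry-clone elements, removing ccdB so that recombinants can be counter-selected in standard strains. An SV40 polyadenylation signal lies immediately downstream of the cassette.

Next to the Gateway site, in the opposite orientation, is a fixed second expression unit. According to the catalogue entry, the Hsp70 heat-shock promoter drives Cre and TagBFP, followed by two cHS4 insulator cores. The feature table shows a Cre coding sequence interrupted by a chimeric intron, which typically prevents functional Cre expression in bacteria. It is followed by TagBFP carrying an ornithine decarboxylase-derived destabilisation domain for rapid turnover, and by an SV40 poly(A) signal. The Hsp70 promoter, the insulators and the Tol2 arms were not detected by the automated annotation and presumably occupy the unannotated stretches. How Cre and the blue reporter are linked is not stated. The design suggests transgenes that pair a user-assembled cassette with heat-inducible Cre marked by transient blue fluorescence, with the insulators presumably limiting crosstalk between the two units.
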