Features (pLannotate 1.2.2; 27 found; start..end, strand, type, name):
     30..458     -  rep_origin     f1 ori (sequence partly withheld): f1 bacteriophage origin of replication; arrow indicates direction of (+) strand synthesis
    463..618     -  CDS            lacZα (fragment): LacZα fragment of β-galactosidase; lacZ fragment
    626..644     +  promoter       T7 promoter: promoter for bacteriophage T7 RNA polymerase
   1245..1265    +  protein_bind   attB4: mutant version of attB; core recombination site for the Gateway® BP reaction BP Clonase™
   1249..1368    +  protein_bind   attR1: mutant version of attR; recombination site for the Gateway® LR reaction LR Clonase™
   1409..1714    -  CDS            ccdB: CcdB, a bacterial toxin that poisons DNA gyrase; ccdB; Plasmids containing the ccdB gene cannot be propagated in standard E. coli strains.
   1719..1877    -  CDS            ccdA (fragment): CCDA_ECO57 - Also known as H, letA. Experimental evidence at protein level: Swiss-Prot protein existence level 1. Antitoxin component of a type II toxin-antitoxin (TA) system which inhibits the post-segregational killing (PSK) of plasmid-free cells, also referred to as a plasmid addiction system. Binds to and blocks the activity of CcdB; will also remove bound CcdB protein from the CcdB-GyrA complex by forming a CcdA-CcdB complex, a process termed rejuvenation. Functions as a transcriptional corepressor for the ccdAB operon, repression also requires CcdB (By similarity). From Escherichia coli
   2034..2714    -  CDS            CmR: chloramphenicol acetyltransferase confers resistance to chloramphenicol
   2715..2744    -  promoter       cat promoter (fragment): promoter of the E. coli cat gene encoding chloramphenicol acetyltransferase
   2768..2798    -  promoter       lac UV5 promoter: E. coli lac promoter with an "up" mutation
   2823..2946    -  protein_bind   attR3: mutant version of attR; recombination site for the Gateway® LR reaction LR Clonase™
   2950..2970    +  CDS            lacZα (fragment): LacZα fragment of β-galactosidase; lacZ fragment
   2990..3071    +  polyA_signal   SV40 poly(A) signal: SV40 polyadenylation signal
   3595..3729    +  polyA_signal   SV40 poly(A) signal: SV40 polyadenylation signal
   3752..3871    -  CDS            d1EGFP (fragment): EGFP destabilized by fusion to a mutated version of residues 422-461 of mouse ornithine decarboxylase, giving an in vivo half-life of ~1 hour mammalian codon-optimized
   3881..4579    -  CDS            TagBFP: TagBFP is a basic (constitutively fluorescent) blue fluorescent protein published in 2008, derived from Entacmaea quadricolor. It is reported to be a very rapidly-maturing monomer with very low acid sensitivity.
   4613..5509    -  CDS            cre (fragment): RECR_BPP1 - Experimental evidence at protein level: Swiss-Prot protein existence level 1. Catalyzes site-specific recombination between two 34-base- pair LOXP sites. Its role is to maintain the phage genome as a monomeric unit-copy plasmid in the lysogenic state. From Escherichia phage P1 (Bacteriophage P1).
   5405..5537    -  intron         chimeric intron: chimera between introns from human β-globin and immunoglobulin heavy chain genes
   5514..5771    -  CDS            cre (fragment): RECR_BPP1 - Experimental evidence at protein level: Swiss-Prot protein existence level 1. Catalyzes site-specific recombination between two 34-base- pair LOXP sites. Its role is to maintain the phage genome as a monomeric unit-copy plasmid in the lysogenic state. From Escherichia phage P1 (Bacteriophage P1).
   7893..7911    -  promoter       T3 promoter: promoter for bacteriophage T3 RNA polymerase
   7956..7972    -  protein_bind   lac operator: The lac repressor binds to the lac operator to inhibit transcription in E. coli. This inhibition can be relieved by adding lactose or isopropyl-β-D-thiogalactopyranoside (IPTG). lac repressor encoded by lacI
   7980..8010    -  promoter       lac promoter: promoter for the E. coli lac operon
   8025..8046    -  protein_bind   CAP binding site: CAP binding activates transcription in the presence of cAMP. E. coli catabolite activator protein
   8059..8151    -  CDS            lacI (fragment): lac repressor; lacI; The lac repressor binds to the lac operator to inhibit transcription in E. coli. This inhibition can be relieved by adding lactose or isopropyl-β-D-thiogalactopyranoside (IPTG).
   8334..8922    -  rep_origin     ori: high-copy-number ColE1/pMB1/pBR322/pUC origin of replication
   9093..9953    -  CDS            AmpR: β-lactamase; bla; confers resistance to ampicillin, carbenicillin, and related antibiotics
   9954..10058   -  promoter       AmpR promoter: bla
>Addgene plasmid #229817 | pTol2-DEST-Hsp70-zCreI-mTagBFP2d-2xins (JDW 1002) | addgene full sequence | sequence record 460477 | Addgene NGS Result
CTAAATTGTAAGCGTTAATATTTTGTTAAAATTCGCGTTAAATTTTTGTTAAATCAGCTCATTTTTTAAC
CAATAGGCCGAAATCGGCAAAATCCCTTATAAATCAAAAGAATAGACCGAGATAGGGT
[37 nt withheld, positions 129-165]
AAAGAACGTGGACTCCAACGTCAAAGG
[49 nt withheld, positions 193-241]
T
[91 nt withheld, positions 243-333]
G
[124 nt withheld, positions 335-458]
CCCATTCGCCATTCAGGCTGCGCAACTGTTGGGAAGGGCGATCGGTGCGGGCCTCTTCGCTATTACGCCA
GCTGGCGAAAGGGGGATGTGCTGCAAGGCGATTAAGTTGGGTAACGCCAGGGTTTTCCCAGTCACGACGT
TGTAAAACGACGGCCAGTGAGCGCGCGTAATACGACTCACTATAGGGCGAATTGGGTACCTTAATTAACA
GAGGTGTAAAAAGTACTCAAAAATTTTACTCAAGTGAAAGTACAAGTACTTAGGGAAAATTTTACTCAAT
TAAAAGTAAAAGTATCTGGCTAGAATCTTACTTGAGTAAAAGTAAAAAAGTACTCCATTAAAATTGTACT
TGAGTATTAAGGAAGTAAAAGTAAAAGCAAGAAAGAAAACTAGAGATTCTTGTTTAAGCTATTTAATCTC
AAAAAACATTAAATGAAATGCATACAAGGTTTTATCCTGCTTTAGAACTGTTTGTATTTAATTATCAAAC
TATAAGACAGACAATCTAATGCCAGTACACGCTACTCAAAGTTGTAAAACCTCAGATTTAACTTCAGTAG
AAGCTGATTCTCAAAATTGTTAGTGTCAAGCCTAGCTCTTTTGGGGCTGAAAAGCAATCCTGCAGTGCTG
AAAAGCCTCTCACAGGCAGCCGATGCGGGAAGAGGTGTATTAGTCTTGATAGAGAGGCTGCAAATAGCAG
GAAACGTGAGCAGAGACTCCCTGGTGTCTGAAACACAGGCCAGATCCTAGGGGGCCCGTTTAAACGCCAT
GATTACGCCAAGCTATCAACTTTGTATAGAAAAGTTGAACGAGAAACGTAAAATGATATAAATATCAATA
TATTAAATTAGATTTTGCATAAAAAACAGACTACATAATACTGTAAAACACAACATATCCAGTCACTATG
GTCGACCTGCAGACTGGCTGTGTATAAGGGAGCCTGACATTTATATTCCCCAGAACATCAGGTTAATGGC
GTTTTTGATGTCATTTTCGCGGTGGCTGAGATCAGCCACTTCTTCCCCGATAACGGAGACCGGCACACTG
GCCATATCGGTGGTCATCATGCGCCAGCTTTCATCCCCGATATGCACCACCGGGTAAAGTTCACGGGGGA
CTTTATCTGACAGCAGACGTGCACTGGCCAGGGGGATCACCATCCGTCGCCCGGGCGTGTCAATAATATC
ACTCTGTACATCCACAAACAGACGATAACGGCTCTCTCTTTTATAGGTGTAAACCTTAAACTGCATTTCA
CCAGCCCCTGTTCTCGTCGGCAAAGGAGCCGTTCATTTCAATAAACCGGGCGACCTCAGCCATCCCTTCC
TGATTTTCCGCTTTCCAGCGTTCGGCACGCAGACGACGGGCTTCATTCTGCATGGTTGTGCTTACCGAAC
CGGAGATATTGACATCATATATGCCTTGAGCAACTGATAGCTGTCGCTGTCAACTGTCACTGTAATACGC
TGCTTCATAGCATACCTCTTTTTGACATACTTCGGGTATACATATCAGTATATATTCTTATACCGCAAAA
ATCAGCGCGCAAATACGCATACTGTTATCTGGCTTTTAGTAAGCCGGATCCTCTAGATTACGCCCCGCCT
GCCACTCATCGCAGTACTGTTGTAATTCATTAAGCATTCTGCCGACATGGAAGCCATCACAAACGGCATG
ATGAACCTGAATCGCCAGCGGCATCAGCACCTTGTCGCCTTGCGTATAATATTTGCCCATGGTGAAAACG
GGGGCGAAGAAGTTGTCCATATTGGCCACGTTTAAATCAAAACTGGTGAAACTCACCCAGGGATTGGCTG
AGACGAAAAACATATTCTCAATAAACCCTTTAGGGAAATAGGCCAGGTTTTCACCGTAACACGCCACATC
TTGCGAATATATGTGTAGAAACTGCCGGAAATCGTCGTGGTATTCACTCCAGAGCGATGAAAACGTTTCA
GTTTGCTCATGGAAAACGGTGTAACAAGGGTGAACACTATCCCATATCACCAGCTCACCGTCTTTCATTG
CCATACGGAATTCCGGATGAGCATTCATCAGGCGGGCAAGAATGTGAATAAAGGCCGGATAAAACTTGTG
CTTATTTTTCTTTACGGTCTTTAAAAAGGCCGTAATATCCAGCTGAACGGTCTGGTTATAGGTACATTGA
GCAACTGACTGAAATGCCTCAAAATGTTCTTTACGATGCCATTGGGATATATCAACGGTGGTATATCCAG
TGATTTTTTTCTCCATTTTAGCTTCCTTAGCTCCTGAAAATCTCGACGGATCCTAACTCAAAATCCACAC
ATTATACGAGCCGGAAGCATAAAGTGTAAAGCCTGGGGTGCCTAATGCGGCCGCCATAGTGACTGGATAT
GTTGTGTTTTACAGTATTATGTAGTCTGTTTTTTATGCAAAATCTAATTTAATATATTGATATTTATATC
ATTTTACGTTTCTCGTTCAACTTTATTATACATAGTTGATAATTCACTGGCCGTCGTTTTACGGTACCAT
CGATGATGATCAACTTGTTTATTGCAGCTTATAATGGTTACAAATAAAGCAATAGCATCACAAATTTCAC
AAATAAAGCATTTTTTTCACTGCGATATCAATCGGGACAGCCCCCCCCCAAAGCCCCCAGGGATGTAATT
ACGTCCCTCCCCCGCTAGGGGGCAGCAGCGAGCCGCCCGGGGCTCCGCTCCGGTCCGGCGCTCCCCCCGC
ATCCCCGAGCCGGCAGCGTGCGGGGACAGCCCGGGCACGGGGAAGGTGGCACGGGATCGCTTTCCTCTGA
ACGCTTCTCGCTGCTCTTTGAGCCTGCAGACACCTGGGGGGATACGGGGAAAAAGCTTTAGGCTGAGTGC
ACGGGGACAGCCCCCCCCCAAAGCCCCCAGGGATGTAATTACGTCCCTCCCCCGCTAGGGGGCAGCAGCG
AGCCGCCCGGGGCTCCGCTCCGGTCCGGCGCTCCCCCCGCATCCCCGAGCCGGCAGCGTGCGGGGACAGC
CCGGGCACGGGGAAGGTGGCACGGGATCGCTTTCCTCTGAACGCTTCTCGCTGCTCTTTGAGCCTGCAGA
CACCTGGGGGGATACGGGGAAAAAGCTTTAGGCTGATACGTAGTAGATGCGGCCGCAACTTGTTTATTGC
AGCTTATAATGGTTACAAATAAAGCAATAGCATCACAAATTTCACAAATAAAGCATTTTTTTCACTGCAT
TCTAGTTGTGGTTTGTCCAAACTCATCAATGTATCTTATCATGTCTGGATCGCGATCGCGTCTAGAGTCA
TTACTACACATTGATCCTAGCAGAAGCACAGGCTGCAGGGTGACGGTCCATCCCGCTCTCCTGGGCACAA
GACATGGGCAGCGTGCCATCATCCTGCGCCGCCACCGCCGGCGGGAAGCCATGCCCTCGAGCATTAAGCT
TGTGCCCCAGTTTGCTAGGGAGGTCGCAGTATCTGGCCACTGCCACCTCGTGCTGCTCGACGTAGGTCTC
GTTGTTGGCCTCCTTGATTCTTTCCAGTCTGTAGTCCACATAGTAGACGCCAGGCATCTTGAGGTTCTTA
GCGGGTTTCTTGGATCTATATGTGGTCTTGGCGTTTGCGATCAGATGGCTCCCGCCCACGAGCTTCAGGG
CCATGTCGTTTCTGCCTTCCAGGCCGCCGTCAGCGGGGTACAGCGTCTCGGTGAAGGCCTCCCAGCCGAG
TGTTTTCTTCTGCATCACAGGGCCGTTGGATGTGAAGTTCACCCCTCTGATCTTGACGTTGTAGATGAGG
CAGCCGTCCTGGAGGCTGGTGTCCTGGGTAGCGGTCAGCACGCCCCCGTCTTCGTATGTGGTGACTCTCT
CCCATGTGAAGCCCTCAGGGAAGGACTGCTTGAAGAAGTCGGGGATGCCCTGGGTGTGGTTGATGAAGGT
CTTGCTGCCGTAGAGGAAGCTAGTAGCCAGGATGTCGAAGGCGAAGGGGAGAGGGCCGCCCTCGACCACC
TTGATTCTCATGGTCTGGGTGCCCTCGTAGGGCTTGCCTTCGCCCTCGGATGTGCACTTGAAGTGATGGT
TGTCCACGGTGCCCTCCATGTACAGCTTCATGTGCATGTTCTCCTTAATCAGCTCGCTCATGGTGGATCC
GGCCCCGCCGGCTCCGCCGCTAGCGTCTCCATCCTCCAGCAGTCTCACCATAGCTCCTGTCTCAGAGTCC
AGGTTTCTGATGTAGTTCATCACAATGTTCACATTTGTCCATCCTCCAGCCTGCATGATCTCAGGGATGC
TCACTCCAGCTCTAGCCATGTCTCTAGCAGCTCCCACTCTAGCAGAGTGTCCAGACCAAGCCAGGTATCT
CTGTCCAGAGTCATCCTTAGCTCCATAGATCAGTCTGTGTGTAGCCTCAAAGATTCCCTCCAGAGCCCTT
GTGCTCAGCTGGCTTGTAGCAGAAGGAGCAGCCACTCCATTCTTTCTCACTCTACAGAACAGGTAGTTGT
TAGGGTCATCAGCCACTCCAGACACAGAGATCCATCTCTCCACCAGCTTTGTCACTCCCAGGCTCAGAGC
CTTCTCCACTCCAGCTGTGCTCACCAGTGTCTTTGTTCTTCCAATGTGGATCAGCATTCTTCCTCCATCT
GTTCTGCTGATGTCCTTCACTCTGATTCTAGCAATCTCAGCAATTCTCAGCAGTGTGTTGTAAGCAATTC
CCAGGAAAGCCAGGTTTCTGATGTCCTGACATCTGTCAGAGTTCTCCATCAGGCTTCTCACCTGGTCAAA
GTCTGTTCTCTCAAAAGCCAGAGCCTGCTTAGCTCTCTCTCCAGCATCCACATTCTCCTTTCTGATTCTT
CTCATCACCAGGCTCACAGCATTGCTGTCAGAAGGTCTAGGCAGTCCAGACCTTCTGTGCAGCATGTTCA
GCTGTCCCAGGTGCTGCTGGATTGTCTTCACAGCCAGTCCTCTAGCCTGTGGAGAGAAAGGCAAAGTGGA
TGTCAGTAAGACCAATAGGTGCCTATCAGAAACGCAAGAGTCTTCTCTGTCTCGACAAGCCCAGTTTCTA
TTGGTCTCCTTAAACCTGTCTTGTAACCTTGATACTTACCTGGAGGTACAGCAGGTAGTCTCTCACATCC
TCAGGCTCAGCAGGGAACCACTTTCTGTTGTTCAGCTTACACCAAGCAGCCCAGCTCCTGCAGACAGACA
GCAGCATCTTCCATGTGTGCTCAGAGAAAGCCTGTCTGTCTCTGAACATGTCCATCAGGTTCTTTCTCAC
CTCATCAGATGTAGCATCCACAGGCAGAGCAGGTAGATTTTGGTGGACGGTTAGAAGATTGGAGACTTTC
CTCTTCTTCTTGGGCACCATGGTGGCCATATGCGGCACGCGTCAGGAAAAAAAAAAACAATTAGAATTAA
TTTTATATTTATACAATTTATCGGTGCAATTGTTTCATTATGAAAGGATTTTTCTAGTCAACAAGTGAAA
TTCTCTTAATAACCAAGTTATTATTAGTTGTACAAGTAAAACGCTAATTTTCTTTTGTAGACAACATTAA
CACAAATTCATTTAGGACATTTGCTAGTATTTATGGTTATTATGCTCATATAAAATAATGTCAGCAACAT
AAAGTAAATGCCCGTCTGTTCATTGCTTTTTTTAAAATCCTTATTGTGAAAACGGGAAATATAATTTTCT
AGTAGACCTAAAATAAGATGAACATAGGCAGTCCACATGTAAAAAGATTACATATACAAAGTTGATTTTT
TGACATTAAGTACATATAATCTCTATATAATTCTGATTAGCCAATAGAGTACAATATATTGAGACTTACC
TTACAGTAGATTCTTAAATAGAGCGAATAAACACCTCGTCGGGGAAAAGTCCTGTCAGGCTGCTCTTTTC
TTCTTTGTCAAGTCGCTTCTCTTCGGTTGAGTTTCTCTGCGGTCTCTCTTTCGCCCTTTAAATACAGCAG
AGCGCGCACCCGTTCAGACTCTACACTGTTCTGGAAGCCTCCAGTGAATTCGACCAATCAAAACACAGCA
GGCAGCCGCCGTCACTTCTTCAGCTGTCATTGAGAGGAGCCGCTGAGAGGAATGTAGTGGAGATTTCCAG
AGTTTTACCGTGAAATTACGCGAAACAGCGGTCAAAAATACAAAGAGATTTAAAATGTTTTTTTTATTTG
AGTGTTTTATTGTACTTATTGCTGAAATATGTGCGGTTGTGTGATGTGTTGTTTTTCCAGTTGCAATGAA
TGAACAAACTAAAATGATAAAATGTTTGAACGATTCAGTAAAAAAAAATGCAATAAAAAAATCTTGCTGA
AATGTTTTACACAGTAGCAAAATCGGGCCTGTGGTGTTTTCAGCTACATAGAAGGCAAACCTGTTTTATA
TAAGCTAATAGCTTTGGTCAGATTTGTTTAACGTTTCAACAAAACAAATGGATGTTTACTGTACTATATT
GATTGGTTAAAACCAATACTTTATTCTGGGATTGCAGGTCTTAACTATTTTTGTAGTGTTAAAAACAACT
TGCTAACTTGAGAGGTCATGTTTACCCTCAGAGAAATAGGCACAAGTCTCTTTGTTTAATATTGGAGATC
ATCCTCCTTGTTCAGTCGTGGTCTGTATTTAATTTTAATGTATATGATTGCCGTAAAAGTGTTAGAAAGT
TTACCCTGGTGCTATGAAATCAATCTGCTGCTTTTGACCCAGTTAGTGTGTCTTTAATCTAACTTAATGA
GACCCCAGTGTGGTCAACAATCAATAGAAACAAATGTGTTGTTTTATAACTGTTAACTCCTATTATTTTT
TATCTTCTGTAGCATATAGACAAAACATGCTCGTTCTAATAGTTTAATAAAATTAATTTGATTTTTGGAA
ATAACCAAGCGACACCCCTGAACTAGTATCGATGCGAAGATACGGCCACGGGTGCTCTTGATCCTGTGGC
TGATTTTGGACTGTGCTGCTCGCAGCTGCTGATGAATCACATACTTCCTCCATTTTCTTCCACTGATTGA
CTGTTATAATTTCCCTAATTTCCAGGTCAAGGTGCTGTGCATTGTGGTAATAGATGTGACATGACGTCAC
TTCCAAAGGACCAATGAACATGTCTGACCAATTTCATATAATGTGAAAACGATTTTCATAGGCAGAATAA
ATAACATTTAAATTAAACTGGGCATCAGCGCAATTCAATTGGTTTGGTAATAGCAAGGGAAAATAGAATG
AAGTGATCTCCAAAAAATAAGTACTTTTTGACTGTAAATAAAATTGTAAGGAGTAAAAAGTACTTTTTTT
TCTAAAAAAATGTAATTAAGTAAAAGTAAAAGTATTGATTTTTAATTGTACTCAAGTAAAGTAAAAATCC
CCAAAAATAATACTTAAGTACAGTAATCAAGTAAAATTACTCAAGTACTTTACACCTCTGAGATCTGAGC
TCCAGCTTTTGTTCCCTTTAGTGAGGGTTAATTGCGCGCTTGGCGTAATCATGGTCATAGCTGTTTCCTG
TGTGAAATTGTTATCCGCTCACAATTCCACACAACATACGAGCCGGAAGCATAAAGTGTAAAGCCTGGGG
TGCCTAATGAGTGAGCTAACTCACATTAATTGCGTTGCGCTCACTGCCCGCTTTCCAGTCGGGAAACCTG
TCGTGCCAGCTGCATTAATGAATCGGCCAACGCGCGGGGAGAGGCGGTTTGCGTATTGGGCGCTCTTCCG
CTTCCTCGCTCACTGACTCGCTGCGCTCGGTCGTTCGGCTGCGGCGAGCGGTATCAGCTCACTCAAAGGC
GGTAATACGGTTATCCACAGAATCAGGGGATAACGCAGGAAAGAACATGTGAGCAAAAGGCCAGCAAAAG
GCCAGGAACCGTAAAAAGGCCGCGTTGCTGGCGTTTTTCCATAGGCTCCGCCCCCCTGACGAGCATCACA
AAAATCGACGCTCAAGTCAGAGGTGGCGAAACCCGACAGGACTATAAAGATACCAGGCGTTTCCCCCTGG
AAGCTCCCTCGTGCGCTCTCCTGTTCCGACCCTGCCGCTTACCGGATACCTGTCCGCCTTTCTCCCTTCG
GGAAGCGTGGCGCTTTCTCATAGCTCACGCTGTAGGTATCTCAGTTCGGTGTAGGTCGTTCGCTCCAAGC
TGGGCTGTGTGCACGAACCCCCCGTTCAGCCCGACCGCTGCGCCTTATCCGGTAACTATCGTCTTGAGTC
CAACCCGGTAAGACACGACTTATCGCCACTGGCAGCAGCCACTGGTAACAGGATTAGCAGAGCGAGGTAT
GTAGGCGGTGCTACAGAGTTCTTGAAGTGGTGGCCTAACTACGGCTACACTAGAAGAACAGTATTTGGTA
TCTGCGCTCTGCTGAAGCCAGTTACCTTCGGAAAAAGAGTTGGTAGCTCTTGATCCGGCAAACAAACCAC
CGCTGGTAGCGGTGGTTTTTTTGTTTGCAAGCAGCAGATTACGCGCAGAAAAAAAGGATCTCAAGAAGAT
CCTTTGATCTTTTCTACGGGGTCTGACGCTCAGTGGAACGAAAACTCACGTTAAGGGATTTTGGTCATGA
GATTATCAAAAAGGATCTTCACCTAGATCCTTTTAAATTAAAAATGAAGTTTTAAATCAATCTAAAGTAT
ATATGAGTAAACTTGGTCTGACAGTTACCAATGCTTAATCAGTGAGGCACCTATCTCAGCGATCTGTCTA
TTTCGTTCATCCATAGTTGCCTGACTCCCCGTCGTGTAGATAACTACGATACGGGAGGGCTTACCATCTG
GCCCCAGTGCTGCAATGATACCGCGAGACCCACGCTCACCGGCTCCAGATTTATCAGCAATAAACCAGCC
AGCCGGAAGGGCCGAGCGCAGAAGTGGTCCTGCAACTTTATCCGCCTCCATCCAGTCTATTAATTGTTGC
CGGGAAGCTAGAGTAAGTAGTTCGCCAGTTAATAGTTTGCGCAACGTTGTTGCCATTGCTACAGGCATCG
TGGTGTCACGCTCGTCGTTTGGTATGGCTTCATTCAGCTCCGGTTCCCAACGATCAAGGCGAGTTACATG
ATCCCCCATGTTGTGCAAAAAAGCGGTTAGCTCCTTCGGTCCTCCGATCGTTGTCAGAAGTAAGTTGGCC
GCAGTGTTATCACTCATGGTTATGGCAGCACTGCATAATTCTCTTACTGTCATGCCATCCGTAAGATGCT
TTTCTGTGACTGGTGAGTACTCAACCAAGTCATTCTGAGAATAGTGTATGCGGCGACCGAGTTGCTCTTG
CCCGGCGTCAATACGGGATAATACCGCGCCACATAGCAGAACTTTAAAAGTGCTCATCATTGGAAAACGT
TCTTCGGGGCGAAAACTCTCAAGGATCTTACCGCTGTTGAGATCCAGTTCGATGTAACCCACTCGTGCAC
CCAACTGATCTTCAGCATCTTTTACTTTCACCAGCGTTTCTGGGTGAGCAAAAACAGGAAGGCAAAATGC
CGCAAAAAAGGGAATAAGGGCGACACGGAAATGTTGAATACTCATACTCTTCCTTTTTCAATATTATTGA
AGCATTTATCAGGGTTATTGTCTCATGAGCGGATACATATTTGAATGTATTTAGAAAAATAAACAAATAG
GGGTTCCGCGCACATTTCCCCGAAAAGTGCCAC
